>Addgene plasmid #107209 | xyl3.1 | addgene full sequence | sequence record 206270 | Addgene NGS Result
TAATACGACTCACTATAGGGGAATTGTGAGCGGATAACAATTCCCCTCTAGAAATAATTTTGTTTAACTT
TAAGAAGGAGATATACATATGGGCAGCAGCCATCATCATCATCATCACAAAATCGAAGAAGGTAAACTGG
TAATCTGGATTAACGGCGATAAAGGCTATAACGGTCTCGCTGAAGTCGGTAAGAAATTCGAGAAAGATAC
CGGAATTAAAGTCACCGTTGAGCATCCGGATAAACTGGAAGAGAAATTCCCACAGGTTGCGGCAACTGGC
GATGGCCCTGACATTATCTTCTGGGCACACGACCGCTTTGGTGGCTACGCTCAATCTGGCCTGTTGGCTG
AAATCACCCCGGACAAAGCGTTCCAGGACAAGCTGTATCCGTTTACCTGGGATGCCGTACGTTACAACGG
CAAGCTGATTGCTTACCCGATCGCTGTTGAAGCGTTATCGCTGATTTATAACAAAGATCTGCTGCCGAAC
CCGCCAAAAACCTGGGAAGAGATCCCGGCGCTGGATAAAGAACTGAAAGCGAAAGGTAAGAGCGCGCTGA
TGTTCAACCTGCAAGAACCGTACTTCACCTGGCCGCTGATTGCTGCTGACGGGGGTTATGCGTTCAAGTA
TGAAAACGGCAAGCACGACATTAAAGACGTGGGCGTGGATAACGCTGGCGCGAAAGCGGGTCTGACCTTC
CTGGTTGACCTGATTAAAAACAAACACATGAATGCAGACACCGATTACTCCATCGCAGAAGCTGCCTTTA
ATAAAGGCGAAACAGCGATGACCATCAACGGCCCGTGGGCATGGTCCAACATCGACACCAGCAAAGTGAA
TTATGGTGTAACGGTACTGCCGACCTTCAAGGGTCAACCATCCAAACCGTTCGTTGGCGTGCTGAGCGCA
GGTATTAACGCCGCCAGTCCGAACAAAGAGCTGGCAAAAGAGTTCCTCGAAAACTATCTGCTGACTGATG
AAGGTCTGGAAGCGGTTAATAAAGACAAACCGCTGGGTGCCGTAGCGCTGAAGTCTTACGAGGAAGAGTT
GGCGAAAGATCCACGTATTGCCGCCACCATGGAAAACGCCCAGAAAGGTGAAATCATGCCGAACATCCCG
CAGATGTCCGCTTTCTGGTATGCCGTGCGTACTGCGGTGATCAACGCCGCCAGCGGTCGTCAGACTGTCG
ATGAAGCCCTGAAAGACGCGCAGACTACTAGTGGTTCTGGTTCCGCGGGTGAAAACCTGTACTTCCAGGG
TACCATTGGATCCGAATTCAAACCGCACATCTCTGCGCTGAACGCGCCGTCTCTGGCGCAGCGTTACAAA
GACTACTTCTACATCGGTGCGGCGGTTGAACCGTACCAGACCACCAAAGAAAAAGACGCGAAAATGTTGC
AACGTCACTTCAACATGATCGTTGCGGAAAACGCGATGAAACCGGCGGCGCTGGAACCGACCGAAGGTAA
CTTCCAGTGGGCGGACGCGGACCGTATCGTTCAGTTCGCGAAAGAAAACGGTATGGAACTGCGTTTCCAC
ACCCTGGTTTGGCACAACCAGACCCCGGACTGGTTCTTCCTGGACCGTGAAGGTAAACCGATGGTTGAAG
AAACCGACCCGCAGAAACGTGAAGAAAACCGTGAACTGCTGTTGCAACGTCTGGAAAACCACATCCGTGC
GGTTGTTCTGCGTTACAAAGACGACATCAAAAACTGGGACGTTGTTAACGAAGTTGTTGAACCGAACGAC
CCGGGTGGTATGCGTAACTCTCCGTGGTATCAGATCACCGGTACTGAATACATCGAAGTTGCGTTCCGTG
CGGCGCGTGAAGCGGGTGGTGAAGACATCAAACTGTACATGAACGACTACAACACCGAACAGGAACCGAA
ACGTGAATACATCTACCGTCTGATCAAGAAACTGCTGGAAAAAGGTGTTCCGATCGACGGTGTTGGTCAC
CAGGCGCACGTTACCATCGACCGTCCGCCGGTTGACGAAATCAAGAAAACCATCCAGCGTTTCGCGGACC
TGGGTCTGGACAACCAGATCACCGAACTGGACGTTTCTCTGTACGGTTGGCCGCCGCGTCCGGCGTACCC
GACCTACGACGCGATCCCGGAAGAACGTTTCCAGGCGCAGGCGGACCGTTACCGTCAGCTGTTCGAACTG
TTCGAAGAACTGAAAGACCACATCTCTGCGGTTACCTTCTGGGGTATCGCGGACAACCACACCTGGCTGG
ACGACCGTGCGCGTGAATACAACGACGGTGTTGGTAAAGACGCGCCGTTCGTTTTCGACCCGAACTACCG
TGTTAAACCGGCGTACTGGGCGATCATCAACCACAAATAACTGCAGGCGAGCTCCGTCGACAAGCTTGCG
GCCGCACTCGAGCACCACCACCACCACCACCACCACTAATTGATTAATACCTAGGCTGCTAAACAAAGCC
CGAAAGGAAGCTGAGTTGGCTGCTGCCACCGCTGAGCAATAACTAGCATAACCCCTTGGGGCCTCTAAAC
GGGTCTTGAGGGGTTTTTTGCTGAAAGGAGGAACTATATCCGGATTGGCGAATGGG
[124 nt withheld, positions 2577-2700]
C
[91 nt withheld, positions 2702-2792]
A
[49 nt withheld, positions 2794-2842]
CCTTTGACGTTGGAGTCCACGTTCTTT
[37 nt withheld, positions 2870-2906]
ACCCTATCTCGGTCTATTCTTTTGATTTATAAGGGATTTTGCCGATTTCGGCCTATTGGTTAAAAAATGA
GCTGATTTAACAAAAATTTAACGCGAATTTTAACAAAATATTAACGCTTACAATTTAGGTGGCACTTTTC
GGGGAAATGTGCGCGGAACCCCTATTTGTTTATTTTTCTAAATACATTCAAATATGTATCCGCTCATGAA
TTAATTCTTAGAAAAACTCATCGAGCATCAAATGAAACTGCAATTTATTCATATCAGGATTATCAATACC
ATATTTTTGAAAAAGCCGTTTCTGTAATGAAGGAGAAAACTCACCGAGGCAGTTCCATAGGATGGCAAGA
TCCTGGTATCGGTCTGCGATTCCGACTCGTCCAACATCAATACAACCTATTAATTTCCCCTCGTCAAAAA
TAAGGTTATCAAGTGAGAAATCACCATGAGTGACGACTGAATCCGGTGAGAATGGCAAAAGTTTATGCAT
TTCTTTCCAGACTTGTTCAACAGGCCAGCCATTACGCTCGTCATCAAAATCACTCGCATCAACCAAACCG
TTATTCATTCGTGATTGCGCCTGAGCGAGACGAAATACGCGATCGCTGTTAAAAGGACAATTACAAACAG
GAATCGAATGCAACCGGCGCAGGAACACTGCCAGCGCATCAACAATATTTTCACCTGAATCAGGATATTC
TTCTAATACCTGGAATGCTGTTTTCCCGGGGATCGCAGTGGTGAGTAACCATGCATCATCAGGAGTACGG
ATAAAATGCTTGATGGTCGGAAGAGGCATAAATTCCGTCAGCCAGTTTAGTCTGACCATCTCATCTGTAA
CATCATTGGCAACGCTACCTTTGCCATGTTTCAGAAACAACTCTGGCGCATCGGGCTTCCCATACAATCG
ATAGATTGTCGCACCTGATTGCCCGACATTATCGCGAGCCCATTTATACCCATATAAATCAGCATCCATG
TTGGAATTTAATCGCGGCCTAGAGCAAGACGTTTCCCGTTGAATATGGCTCATAACACCCCTTGTATTAC
TGTTTATGTAAGCAGACAGTTTTATTGTTCATGACCAAAATCCCTTAACGTGAGTTTTCGTTCCACTGAG
CGTCAGACCCCGTAGAAAAGATCAAAGGATCTTCTTGAGATCCTTTTTTTCTGCGCGTAATCTGCTGCTT
GCAAACAAAAAAACCACCGCTACCAGCGGTGGTTTGTTTGCCGGATCAAGAGCTACCAACTCTTTTTCCG
AAGGTAACTGGCTTCAGCAGAGCGCAGATACCAAATACTGTCCTTCTAGTGTAGCCGTAGTTAGGCCACC
ACTTCAAGAACTCTGTAGCACCGCCTACATACCTCGCTCTGCTAATCCTGTTACCAGTGGCTGCTGCCAG
TGGCGATAAGTCGTGTCTTACCGGGTTGGACTCAAGACGATAGTTACCGGATAAGGCGCAGCGGTCGGGC
TGAACGGGGGGTTCGTGCACACAGCCCAGCTTGGAGCGAACGACCTACACCGAACTGAGATACCTACAGC
GTGAGCTATGAGAAAGCGCCACGCTTCCCGAAGGGAGAAAGGCGGACAGGTATCCGGTAAGCGGCAGGGT
CGGAACAGGAGAGCGCACGAGGGAGCTTCCAGGGGGAAACGCCTGGTATCTTTATAGTCCTGTCGGGTTT
CGCCACCTCTGACTTGAGCGTCGATTTTTGTGATGCTCGTCAGGGGGGCGGAGCCTATGGAAAAACGCCA
GCAACGCGGCCTTTTTACGGTTCCTGGCCTTTTGCTGGCCTTTTGCTCACATGTTCTTTCCTGCGTTATC
CCCTGATTCTGTGGATAACCGTATTACCGCCTTTGAGTGAGCTGATACCGCTCGCCGCAGCCGAACGACC
GAGCGCAGCGAGTCAGTGAGCGAGGAAGCGGAAGAGCGCCTGATGCGGTATTTTCTCCTTACGCATCTGT
GCGGTATTTCACACCGCAATGGTGCACTCTCAGTACAATCTGCTCTGATGCCGCATAGTTAAGCCAGTAT
ACACTCCGCTATCGCTACGTGACTGGGTCATGGCTGCGCCCCGACACCCGCCAACACCCGCTGACGCGCC
CTGACGGGCTTGTCTGCTCCCGGCATCCGCTTACAGACAAGCTGTGACCGTCTCCGGGAGCTGCATGTGT
CAGAGGTTTTCACCGTCATCACCGAAACGCGCGAGGCAGCTGCGGTAAAGCTCATCAGCGTGGTCGTGAA
GCGATTCACAGATGTCTGCCTGTTCATCCGCGTCCAGCTCGTTGAGTTTCTCCAGAAGCGTTAATGTCTG
GCTTCTGATAAAGCGGGCCATGTTAAGGGCGGTTTTTTCCTGTTTGGTCACTGATGCCTCCGTGTAAGGG
GGATTTCTGTTCATGGGGGTAATGATACCGATGAAACGAGAGAGGATGCTCACGATACGGGTTACTGATG
ATGAACATGCCCGGTTACTGGAACGTTGTGAGGGTAAACAACTGGCGGTATGGATGCGGCGGGACCAGAG
AAAAATCACTCAGGGTCAATGCCAGCGCTTCGTTAATACAGATGTAGGTGTTCCACAGGGTAGCCAGCAG
CATCCTGCGATGCAGATCCGGAACATAATGGTGCAGGGCGCTGACTTCCGCGTTTCCAGACTTTACGAAA
CACGGAAACCGAAGACCATTCATGTTGTTGCTCAGGTCGCAGACGTTTTGCAGCAGCAGTCGCTTCACGT
TCGCTCGCGTATCGGTGATTCATTCTGCTAACCAGTAAGGCAACCCCGCCAGCCTAGCCGGGTCCTCAAC
GACAGGAGCACGATCATGCTAGTCATGCCCCGCGCCCACCGGAAGGAGCTGACTGGGTTGAAGGCTCTCA
AGGGCATCGGTCGAGATCCCGGTGCCTAATGAGTGAGCTAACTTACATTAATTGCGTTGTGCTCACTGCC
CGCTTTCCAGTCGGGAAACCTGTCGTGCCAGCTGCATTAATGAATCGGCCAACGCGCGGGGAGAGGCGGT
TTGCGTATTGGGCGCCAGGGTGGTTTTTCTTTTCACCAGTGAGACGGGCAACAGCTGATTGCCCTTCACC
GCCTGGCCCTGAGAGAGTTGCAGCAAGCGGTCCACGCTGGTTTGCCCCAGCAGGCGAAAATCCTGTTTGA
TGGTGGTTAACGGCGGGATATAACATGAGCTGTCTTCGGTATCGTCGTATCCCACTACCGAGATGTCCGC
ACCAACGCGCAGCCCGGACTCGGTAATGGCGCGCATTGCGCCCAGCGCCATCTGATCGTTGGCAACCAGC
ATCGCAGTGGGAACGATGCCCTCATTCAGCATTTGCATGGTTTGTTGAAAACCGGACATGGCACTCCAGT
CGCCTTCCCGTTCCGCTATCGGCTGAATTTGATTGCGAGTGAGATATTTATGCCAGCCAGCCAGACGCAG
ACGCGCCGAGACAGAACTTAATGGGCCCGCTAACAGCGCGATTTGCTGGTGACCCAATGCGACCAGATGC
TCCACGCCCAGTCGCGTACCGTCTTCATGGGAGAAAATAATACTGTTGATGGGTGTCTGGTCAGAGACAT
CAAGAAATAACGCCGGAACATTAGTGCAGGCAGCTTCCACAGCAATGGCATCCTGGTCATCCAGCGGATA
GTTAATGATCAGCCCACTGACGCGTTGCGCGAGAAGATTGTGCACCGCCGCTTTACAGGCTTCGACGCCG
CTTCGTTCTACCATCGACACCACCACGCTGGCACCCAGTTGATCGGCGCGAGATTTAATCGCCGCGACAA
TTTGCGACGGCGCGTGCAGGGCCAGACTGGAGGTGGCAACGCCAATCAGCAACGACTGTTTGCCCGCCAG
TTGTTGTGCCACGCGGTTGGGAATGTAATTCAGCTCCGCCATCGCCGCTTCCACTTTTTCCCGCGTTTTC
GCAGAAACGTGGCTGGCCTGGTTCACCACGCGGGAAACGGTCTGATAAGAGACACCGGCATACTCTGCGA
CATCGTATAACGTTACTGGTTTCACATTCACCACCCTGAATTGACTCTCTTCCGGGCGCTATCATGCCAT
ACCGCGAAAGGTTTTGCGCCATTCGATGGTGTCCTGGATCTCGACGCTCTCCCTTATGCGACTCCTGCAT
TAGGAAGCAGCCCAGTAGTAGGTTGAGGCCGTTGAGCACCGCCGCCGCAAGGAATGGTGCATGCAAGGAG
ATGGCGCCCAACAGTCCCCCGGCCACGGGGCCTGCCACCATACCCACGCCGAAACAAGCGCTCATGAGCC
CGAAGTGGCGAGCCCGATCTTCCCCATCGGTGATGTCGGCGATATAGGCGCCAGCAACCGCACCTGTGGC
GCCGGTGATGCCGGCCACGATGCGTCCGGCGTAGAGGATCGAGATCGATCTCGATCCCGCGAAAT
Features (pLannotate 1.2.2; 22 found; start..end, strand, type, name):
      1..19      +  promoter       T7 promoter: promoter for bacteriophage T7 RNA polymerase
     20..44      +  protein_bind   lac operator: The lac repressor binds to the lac operator to inhibit transcription in E. coli. This inhibition can be relieved by adding lactose or isopropyl-β-D-thiogalactopyranoside (IPTG). lac repressor encoded by lacI
     59..81      +  RBS            RBS: efficient ribosome binding site from bacteriophage T7 gene 10 (Olins and Rangwala, 1989)
    101..117     +  CDS            capTEV™ (fragment): composite tag for in vivo biotinylation, TEV protease cleavage, and 6xHis tagging
    119..1216    +  CDS            MBP: maltose binding protein from E. coli; malE (mutated); This version of the gene does not encode a signal sequence, so MBP will remain in the cytosol.
   1241..1259    +  CDS            TEV site (fragment): tobacco etch virus (TEV) protease recognition and cleavage site
   1277..2341    +  CDS            xynB (fragment): CEXY_THEST - Experimental evidence at protein level: Swiss-Prot protein existence level 1. Active toward xylan, carboxymethylcellulose, P-nitrophenyl- beta-D-xylopyranoside and P-nitrophenyl-beta-D-cellobioside. From Thermoclostridium stercorarium (Clostridium stercorarium).
   2393..2416    +  CDS            9xHis (fragment): 9xHis affinity tag
   2442..2485    +  CDS            SET1 (fragment): solubility-enhancement tag derived from T7 phage gene 10B
   2493..2540    +  terminator     T7 terminator: transcription terminator for bacteriophage T7 RNA polymerase
   2577..3005    +  rep_origin     f1 ori (sequence partly withheld): f1 bacteriophage origin of replication; arrow indicates direction of (+) strand synthesis
   3058..3115    +  promoter       AmpR promoter (fragment): bla
   3124..3939    -  CDS            KanR: aminoglycoside phosphotransferase; aph(3')-Ia; confers resistance to kanamycin in bacteria or G418 (Geneticin®) in eukaryotes
   4061..4649    +  rep_origin     ori: high-copy-number ColE1/pMB1/pBR322/pUC origin of replication
   4835..4974    -  misc_feature   bom: basis of mobility region from pBR322
   5076..5267    -  CDS            rop: Rop protein, which maintains plasmids at low copy number; rop
   5284..5664    +  CDS            YPB1_ECOLX: Protein predicted: Swiss-Prot protein existence level 4. From Escherichia coli.
   5726..5790    -  CDS            TcR (fragment): tetracycline efflux protein; tet; confers resistance to tetracycline
   5805..5826    -  protein_bind   CAP binding site: CAP binding activates transcription in the presence of cAMP. E. coli catabolite activator protein
   5839..6921    -  CDS            lacI: lac repressor; lacI; The lac repressor binds to the lac operator to inhibit transcription in E. coli. This inhibition can be relieved by adding lactose or isopropyl-β-D-thiogalactopyranoside (IPTG).
   6922..6999    -  promoter       lacI promoter: lacI
   7007..7286    -  CDS            TcR (fragment): tetracycline efflux protein; tet; confers resistance to tetracycline
