[The description below was written by a language model from this plasmid's Addgene catalogue record and pLannotate feature annotations shown in this document.]
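Description:
xyl3.1 is a bacterial expression plasmid built on the pETMBPH backbone, a pET-type vector for T7-driven protein production in E. coli. It carries a synthetic 1,071 bp open reading frame encoding a computationally designed xylanase ("design 3.1"), cloned between EcoRI and PstI sites. The automated annotation recognises this insert as similar to the xynB xylanase/cellulase of Thermoclostridium stercorarium, which reflects homology of the designed enzyme to natural family members rather than a natural origin. The catalogue lists the vector at 6,263 bp, whereas the sequenced record is 7,311 nt; the difference is roughly the insert size, so the listed figure may refer to the empty backbone.

Expression is controlled by a T7 promoter with an adjacent lac operator and the T7 gene 10 ribosome binding site, and the plasmid-borne lacI gene supplies repressor, so transcription is inducible with IPTG in a host that provides T7 RNA polymerase. The reading frame begins with a short His-tag-containing segment, followed by a signal-sequence-free maltose binding protein that stays cytosolic and aids solubility and affinity purification, then a TEV protease site that allows the fusion partner to be removed from the xylanase. Downstream His-tag and other tag fragments are annotated before the T7 terminator, but the record does not show whether they are translated with the insert.

Propagation relies on a ColE1/pBR322-type origin with bom and rop, consistent with the low copy number listed, and selection is by kanamycin resistance. An f1 origin and remnant tetracycline-resistance fragments are also present. The construct serves for producing and purifying the designed enzyme for activity and structural characterisation.
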