Addgene plasmid #107209: xyl3.1
Purpose: Xylanase design 3.1
Depositing lab: Sarel Fleishman. Depositing organization: Weizmann Institute of Science. Publication: Highly active enzymes by automated combinatorial backbone assembly and sequence design. Lapidoth G, Khersonsky O, Lipsh R, Dym O, Albeck S, Rogotner S, Fleishman SJ. Nat Commun. 2018 Jul 17;9(1):2780. doi: 10.1038/s41467-018-05205-5. PubMed 30018322.
Backbone
  Vector backbone: pETMBPH
  Total vector size (bp): 6263
  Vector type: Bacterial Expression
Growth in bacteria
  Bacterial resistance: Kanamycin, 50 μg/mL
  Growth temperature: 37°C
  Growth strain: DH5alpha
  Copy number: Low Copy
Gene/Insert
  Gene/Insert name: xyl3.1
  Species: Synthetic
  Insert size (bp): 1071
  Cloning method: Restriction Enzyme; 5′ cloning site EcoRI (unknown if destroyed); 3′ cloning site PstI (unknown if destroyed)
  Sequencing primers: 5′ ACTAGTGGTTCTGGTTCCGCGGGTG; 3′ CCCGTTTAGAGGCCCCAAGG
Terms and licenses: Academic/Nonprofit Terms; Industry Terms: Not Available to Industry
How to cite: xyl3.1 was a gift from Sarel Fleishman (Addgene plasmid # 107209 ; http://n2t.net/addgene:107209 ; RRID:Addgene_107209)
